Addgene plasmid #24269: pCDNA3 Flag DLC2
Depositing lab: Roger Davis. Depositing organization: University of Massachusetts, Worcester. Publication: JNK phosphorylation of Bim-related members of the Bcl2 family induces Bax-dependent apoptosis. Lei K, Davis RJ. Proc Natl Acad Sci U S A. 2003 Mar 4. 100(5):2432-7. 10.1073/pnas.0438011100 PubMed 12591950.
Backbone
  Vector backbone: pcDNA3
  Backbone manufacturer: invitrogen
  Backbone size w/o insert (bp): 5446
  Vector type: Mammalian Expression
Growth in bacteria
  Bacterial resistance: Ampicillin, 100 μg/mL
  Growth temperature: 37°C
  Growth strain: DH5alpha
  Copy number: High Copy
Gene/Insert
  Gene/Insert name: DLC2
  Species: M. musculus (mouse)
  Insert size (bp): 312
  GenBank ID: NM_026556
  Entrez Gene: Dynll2 (a.k.a. 1700064A15Rik, 6720463E02Rik, C87222, DLC8, DLC8b, Dlc2)
  Tag / fusion protein: Flag (N terminal on insert)
  Cloning method: Restriction Enzyme; 5′ cloning site Hind III (not destroyed); 3′ cloning site EcoRI (not destroyed)
  Sequencing primers: 5′ T7; 3′ SP6
Terms and licenses: Academic/Nonprofit Terms; Industry Terms: Not Available to Industry
How to cite: pCDNA3 Flag DLC2 was a gift from Roger Davis (Addgene plasmid # 24269 ; http://n2t.net/addgene:24269 ; RRID:Addgene_24269)
