[The description below was written by a language model from this plasmid's Addgene catalogue record.]
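Description:
pCDNA3 Flag DLC2 is a mammalian expression plasmid built on the commercial pcDNA3 backbone (about 5.4 kb without insert). It carries the mouse DLC2 coding sequence, corresponding to the gene Dynll2, which encodes dynein light chain LC8-type 2. The insert is small, about 312 bp, and was placed between the HindIII and EcoRI sites of the polylinker, both of which remain intact. A Flag epitope is fused to the N terminus of the protein, so the expressed product can be detected or immunoprecipitated with anti-Flag antibodies without a DLC2-specific reagent. The plasmid is maintained in E. coli as a high-copy construct under ampicillin selection.

No feature table accompanies the record, so the regulatory elements are not listed explicitly. Standard pcDNA3 drives the insert from the CMV immediate-early promoter with a bovine growth hormone polyadenylation signal, and it carries an SV40-driven neomycin resistance cassette for G418 selection of stable mammalian lines. T7 and SP6 promoter sites flank the polylinker, which fits the sequencing primers named in the record.

The associated publication concerns JNK phosphorylation of Bim-related Bcl2 family members and the resulting Bax-dependent apoptosis. This suggests the construct was used to express tagged dynein light chain in transfected mammalian cells, probably to study its interaction with pro-apoptotic BH3-only proteins. The record does not state the specific experimental use.
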