>Addgene plasmid #24269 | pCDNA3 Flag DLC2 | addgene partial sequence | sequence record 30565 | 24269 with CMV-F
GCTCTCTGGCTACTAGAGAACCCACTGCTTACTGGCTTATCGAAATTAATACGACTCACTATAGGGAGAC
CCAAGCTTACGGCAGCCAACATGGACTATAAGGACGATGATGACAAAGGATCCTCTGACCGGAAGGCAGT
GATCAAGAACGCAGACATGTCTGAGGACATGCAACAGGATGCCGTTGACTGTGCCACACAGGCCATGGAG
AAGTACAACATAGAGAAGGACATTGCTGCCTATATCAAGAAGGAATTTGACAAGAAATATAACCCTACCT
GGCATTGTATCGTGGGCCGGAATTTTGGCAGCTACGTCACACACGAGACAAAGCACTTCATCTATTTTTA
CTTGGGTCAAGTTGCAATCCTCCTCTTCAAGTCGGGCTAGGAATTCTGCAGATATCCATCACACTGGCGG
CCGCTCGAGCATGCATCTAGAGGGCCCTATTCTATAGTGTCACCTAAATGCTAGAGCTCGCTGATCAGCC
TCGACTGTGCCTTCTAGTTGCCAGCCATCTGTTGTTTGCCCCTCCCCCGTGCCTTCCTTGACCCTGGAAG
GTGCCACTCCCACTGTCCTTTCCTAATAAAATGAGGAAATTGCATCGCATTGTCTGAGTAGGTGTCATTC
TATTCTGGGGGGTGGGGTGGGGCAGGACAGCAAGGGGGAGGATTGGGAAGACAATAGCAGGCATGCTGGG
GATGCGGTGGGCTCTATGGCTTCTGAGGCGGAAAGAACCAGCTGGGGCTCTAGGGGGTATCCCC
[124 nt withheld, positions 765-888]
CGCCGGCTTTCCCCGTCAAG
